>Addgene plasmid #16992 | XE238 hVangl2/Strabismus pCS2P+ | addgene partial sequence | sequence record 23444 | 16992 with SP6
TTTTTTTNAGGATCCATCGATTTCAGACGCCATGGACACCGAGTCCCAGTACTCGGGCTATTCCTACAAG
TCGGGCCACTCCCGCAGCTCCCGCAAGCACAGGGACCGCCGGGACCGACACCGCTCTAAGAGTCGAGATG
GGGGCCGAGGGGACAAGTCGGTGACAATCCAGGCTCCCGGGGAGCCCCTGCTGGACAATGAGTCCACACG
AGGGGATGAGCGGGATGACAACTGGGGGGAAACGACGACAGTAGTAACGGGCACCTCAGAGCACAGCATC
TCCCATGATGACCTCACACGCATCGCCAAGGACATGGAGGACAGTGTCCCTCTGGACTGCTCCCGTCACC
TGGGTGTGGCAGCGGGGGCCACCCTGGCACTGCTGTCTTTCCTCACGCCTCTGGCCTTCCTGCTGCTGCC
CCCACTGCTGTGGCGGGAGGAGCTGGAGCCTTGCGGGACGGCCTGCGAGGGCCTCTTCATCTCTGTCGCC
TTCAAGCTGCTCATCCTGCTACTGGGCAGCTGGGCTCTGTTCTTCCGCCGGCCCAAGGCCTCGCTGCCCC
GCGTCTTTGTGCTGCGTGCCCTGCTTATGGTGCTGGTTTTCCTGCTCGTGGTCTCCTACTGGCTCTTCTA
TGGTGTGCGCATCCTGGATGCTCGGGAGCGCAGCTACCAGGGCGTGGTGCAGTTCGCCGTGTCGCTGGTG
GACGCCCTTCTTTTCGTGCACTACCTGGCCGTGGTCCTGCTGGANCTGCGCCAGCTCCAGCCTCAGTNAC
GCTCAAGGTCGTGNGCTCCACGANGGNGCCAGCCGCTT
