[The description below was written by a language model from this plasmid's Addgene catalogue record.]
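Description:
XE238 hVangl2/Strabismus pCS2P+ carries the wild-type human VANGL2 coding sequence (also known as Strabismus, STBM, LTAP or LPP1) in the pCS2P+ backbone, a vector of about 4.1 kb without insert that is catalogued for Xenopus expression. The plasmid is maintained in E. coli as a high-copy construct under ampicillin selection. The insert was generated by PCR and cloned as a ClaI–XhoI fragment; the record does not say whether either site survived cloning, and it does not give the insert size or mention any epitope tag or fusion partner.

No feature table is provided, so the promoters and other regulatory elements are not explicitly recorded. Vectors of the pCS2 family generally combine a strong viral promoter for direct expression in vertebrate cells and embryos with a phage RNA polymerase promoter upstream of the polylinker and a downstream polyadenylation signal, which allows synthesis of mRNA in vitro for microinjection. The depositor's comments fit this mode of use: RNA made from the construct and injected into zebrafish embryos is reported, as an unpublished observation, to produce the expected convergent-extension phenotype. VANGL2 is a core component of the planar cell polarity branch of non-canonical Wnt signalling, which governs the cell movements that narrow and lengthen the body axis during gastrulation. The plasmid therefore serves as a gain-of-function tool for studying planar cell polarity and convergent extension in Xenopus or zebrafish embryos, using the human protein.
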