Addgene plasmid #16992: XE238 hVangl2/Strabismus pCS2P+
Depositing lab: Randall Moon. Depositing organization: University of Washington.
Backbone
  Vector backbone: pCS2P+
  Backbone size w/o insert (bp): 4100
  Vector type: Xenopus Expression
Growth in bacteria
  Bacterial resistance: Ampicillin, 100 μg/mL
  Growth temperature: 37°C
  Growth strain: DH5alpha
  Copy number: High Copy
Gene/Insert
  Gene/Insert name: Vangl2/Strabismus (alt name: vangl)
  Species: H. sapiens (human)
  Entrez Gene: VANGL2 (a.k.a. LPP1, LTAP, STB1, STBM, STBM1)
  Cloning method: Restriction Enzyme; 5′ cloning site Cla1 (unknown if destroyed); 3′ cloning site Xho1 (unknown if destroyed)
  Sequencing primers: 5′ NA
Terms and licenses: Academic/Nonprofit Terms; Industry Terms: Not Available to Industry
Depositor comments: This is a wild type human VANGL2/Strabismuus, cloned into pCS2P+. Injected RNA in zebrafish embryos gives the expected convergent/extension phenotype (Chris Thorpe, unpub. observations). Reference: Made by Yan Zhang by PCR for RTM. Cloned as a Cla1-Xho1 insert.
How to cite: XE238 hVangl2/Strabismus pCS2P+ was a gift from Randall Moon (Addgene plasmid # 16992 ; http://n2t.net/addgene:16992 ; RRID:Addgene_16992)
